Addgene plasmid #227857: pcDNA 3.3 C-FLAG PDZD8(295-1154aa)
Purpose: Used for transfection of cells for expression of C-FLAG PDZD8 (295-1154aa)
Depositing lab: Sheng-cai Lin. Depositing organization: Xiamen University. Publication: AMPK targets PDZD8 to trigger carbon source shift from glucose to glutamine. Li M, Wang Y, Wei X, Cai WF, Wu J, Zhu M, Wang Y, Liu YH, Xiong J, Qu Q, Chen Y, Tian X, Yao L, Xie R, Li X, Chen S, Huang X, Zhang C, Xie C, Wu Y, Xu Z, Zhang B, Jiang B, Wang ZC, Li Q, Li G, Lin SY, Yu L, Piao HL, Deng X, Han J, Zhang CS, Lin SC. Cell Res. 2024 Jun 19. doi: 10.1038/s41422-024-00985-6. PubMed 38898113.
Backbone
  Vector backbone: pcDNA
  Vector type: Mammalian Expression
Growth in bacteria
  Bacterial resistance: Ampicillin, 100 μg/mL
  Growth temperature: 37°C
  Growth strain: DH5alpha
  Copy number: High Copy
Gene/Insert
  Gene/Insert name: PDZD8
  Species: H. sapiens (human)
  Mutation: aa 295-1154
  Entrez Gene: PDZD8 (a.k.a. IDDADF, PDZK8)
  Tag / fusion protein: FLAG (C terminal on insert)
  Cloning method: Ligation Independent Cloning
Terms and licenses: Academic/Nonprofit Terms; Industry Terms: Not Available to Industry
How to cite: pcDNA 3.3 C-FLAG PDZD8(295-1154aa) was a gift from Sheng-cai Lin (Addgene plasmid # 227857 ; http://n2t.net/addgene:227857 ; RRID:Addgene_227857)
