[The description below was written by a language model from this plasmid's Addgene catalogue record and pLannotate feature annotations shown in this document.]
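Description:
pcDNA 3.3 C-FLAG PDZD8(295-1154aa) is a mammalian expression plasmid of about 8 kb built on a pcDNA backbone and intended for transfection of cultured cells. It is propagated in E. coli as a high-copy plasmid through a ColE1/pUC-type origin, with selection on ampicillin from a β-lactamase gene under its own promoter. An f1 phage origin is also present, along with short leftover fragments of lac regulatory sequence, lacI and the pBR322 bom region that have no evident role in the construct's function.

The payload is a truncated human PDZD8 open reading frame encoding residues 295–1154, so the N-terminal 294 amino acids are missing. PDZD8 is annotated as a tethering protein that links endoplasmic reticulum and mitochondrial membranes and supports Ca2+ transfer between them. The fragment was inserted by ligation-independent cloning and is driven by the human cytomegalovirus immediate-early enhancer and promoter for strong constitutive expression. A FLAG epitope is fused at its C terminus. The annotation software matches this to a short portion of a 3xFLAG element, which is consistent with a single FLAG unit, and the tag permits detection or immunoprecipitation with anti-FLAG antibodies. Transcripts are terminated by an HSV thymidine kinase polyadenylation signal; only a tiny bGH poly(A) remnant is detected downstream.

A separate cassette places the neomycin phosphotransferase gene under the SV40 early promoter with an SV40 poly(A) signal, which would allow G418 selection of stable transfectants, followed by a nonfunctional-looking ble fragment. The construct serves to express a FLAG-tagged PDZD8 deletion mutant. This suits domain-mapping or interaction studies, and the associated work concerns AMPK regulation of PDZD8 in the shift from glucose to glutamine use.
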