Features (pLannotate 1.2.2; 19 found; start..end, strand, type, name):
     50..429     +  enhancer       CMV enhancer: human cytomegalovirus immediate early enhancer
    430..633     +  promoter       CMV promoter: human cytomegalovirus (CMV) immediate early promoter
    763..3342    +  CDS            PDZD8 (fragment): PDZD8_HUMAN - Also known as PDZK8. Experimental evidence at protein level: Swiss-Prot protein existence level 1. Molecular tethering protein that connects endoplasmic reticulum and mitochondria membranes (PubMed:29097544). PDZD8-dependent endoplasmic reticulum-mitochondria membrane tethering is essential for endoplasmic reticulum-mitochondria Ca(2+) transfer (PubMed:29097544). In neurons, involved in the regulation of dendritic Ca(2+) dynamics by regulating mitochondrial Ca(2+) uptake in neurons (PubMed:29097544). Plays an indirect role in the regulation of cell morphology and cytoskeletal org
   3363..3383    +  CDS            3xFLAG (fragment): three tandem FLAG® epitope tags
   3478..3526    +  polyA_signal   HSV TK poly(A) signal: herpes simplex virus thymidine kinase polyadenylation signal (Cole and Stacy, 1985)
   3617..3633    -  polyA_signal   bGH poly(A) signal (fragment): bovine growth hormone polyadenylation signal
   3728..4156    +  rep_origin     f1 ori (sequence partly withheld): f1 bacteriophage origin of replication; arrow indicates direction of (+) strand synthesis
   4170..4499    +  promoter       SV40 promoter: SV40 enhancer and early promoter
   4566..5357    +  CDS            neo: KKA2_KLEPN - Also known as kan, nptII. Experimental evidence at protein level: Swiss-Prot protein existence level 1. Resistance to kanamycin, neomycin, paromomycin, ribostamycin, butirosin and gentamicin B. From Klebsiella pneumoniae.
   5383..5541    +  CDS            ble (fragment): BLE_KLEPN - Experimental evidence at protein level: Swiss-Prot protein existence level 1. Binding protein with a strong affinity to the bleomycin family of antibiotics. Binds to CL990; an antimitotic-antibiotic compound. From Klebsiella pneumoniae.
   5536..5657    +  polyA_signal   SV40 poly(A) signal: SV40 polyadenylation signal
   5730..5746    -  protein_bind   lac operator: The lac repressor binds to the lac operator to inhibit transcription in E. coli. This inhibition can be relieved by adding lactose or isopropyl-β-D-thiogalactopyranoside (IPTG). lac repressor encoded by lacI
   5754..5784    -  promoter       lac promoter: promoter for the E. coli lac operon
   5799..5820    -  protein_bind   CAP binding site: CAP binding activates transcription in the presence of cAMP. E. coli catabolite activator protein
   5833..5925    -  CDS            lacI (fragment): lac repressor; lacI; The lac repressor binds to the lac operator to inhibit transcription in E. coli. This inhibition can be relieved by adding lactose or isopropyl-β-D-thiogalactopyranoside (IPTG).
   6108..6696    -  rep_origin     ori: high-copy-number ColE1/pMB1/pBR322/pUC origin of replication
   6867..7727    -  CDS            AmpR: β-lactamase; bla; confers resistance to ampicillin, carbenicillin, and related antibiotics
   7728..7832    -  promoter       AmpR promoter: bla
   7891..7943    -  misc_feature   bom (fragment): basis of mobility region from pBR322
>Addgene plasmid #227857 | pcDNA 3.3 C-FLAG PDZD8(295-1154aa) | addgene full sequence | sequence record 477902 | Addgene NGS Result
GTTAGGCGTTTTGCGCTGCTTCGCGATGTACGGGCCAGATATACGCGTTGACATTGATTATTGACTAGTT
ATTAATAGTAATCAATTACGGGGTCATTAGTTCATAGCCCATATATGGAGTTCCGCGTTACATAACTTAC
GGTAAATGGCCCGCCTGGCTGACCGCCCAACGACCCCCGCCCATTGACGTCAATAATGACGTATGTTCCC
ATAGTAACGCCAATAGGGACTTTCCATTGACGTCAATGGGTGGAGTATTTACGGTAAACTGCCCACTTGG
CAGTACATCAAGTGTATCATATGCCAAGTACGCCCCCTATTGACGTCAATGACGGTAAATGGCCCGCCTG
GCATTATGCCCAGTACATGACCTTATGGGACTTTCCTACTTGGCAGTACATCTACGTATTAGTCATCGCT
ATTACCATGGTGATGCGGTTTTGGCAGTACATCAATGGGCGTGGATAGCGGTTTGACTCACGGGGATTTC
CAAGTCTCCACCCCATTGACGTCAATGGGAGTTTGTTTTGGCACCAAAATCAACGGGACTTTCCAAAATG
TCGTAACAACTCCGCCCCATTGACGCAAATGGGCGGTAGGCGTGTACGGTGGGAGGTCTATATAAGCAGA
GCTCGTTTAGTGAACCGTCAGATCGCCTGGAGACGCCATCCACGCTGTTTTGACCTCCATAGAAGACACC
GGGACCGATCCAGCCTCCGGACTGAGCTCCTTAAGGTTAACTCTAGAGAATTCGGATCCATGTTTTTTCC
ATACCAGACCTTGCAAGGATTTGAAGAAGATGAAGAGCATATCCATATACAACAATGGGCACTTACTGAA
GGCCGTCTTAAAGTTACGTTGTTAGAATGTAGCAGGTTACTCATTTTTGGATCCTATGACAGAGAGGCAA
ATGTTCATTGTACACTTGAGTTAAGCAGTAGTGTTTGGGAAGAAAAACAGAGGAGTTCTATTAAGACGGT
TGAATTAATAAAAGGAAATTTACAAAGTGTTGGACTTACACTTCGTCTTGTCCAGTCAACTGATGGGTAT
GCTGGGCACGTCATCATTGAAACTGTGGCTCCAAACTCGCCTGCTGCAATTGCAGATCTTCAGCGGGGAG
ATCGACTTATCGCCATTGGAGGTGTGAAAATCACATCAACACTGCAAGTGTTGAAGCTTATCAAGCAGGC
TGGTGACCGAGTCCTGGTGTACTATGAAAGGCCTGTTGGCCAGAGTAATCAAGGTGCAGTGCTGCAAGAT
AACTTTGGCCAGTTGGAAGAAAACTTTTTGTCAAGCTCATGCCAATCGGGTTATGAAGAGGAAGCTGCCG
GGTTGACAGTAGATACTGAAAGTAGAGAGCTGGATTCTGAATTTGAAGACTTGGCAAGTGATGTCAGAGC
ACAAAATGAGTTCAAAGATGAGGCACAATCATTAAGTCATAGTCCCAAACGTGTTCCAACAACACTTTCT
ATTAAACCCCTTGGAGCTATATCACCAGTTTTAAACCGTAAATTAGCTGTAGGAAGTCACCCACTACCAC
CGAAAATTCAGTCCAAAGATGGAAATAAACCTCCACCCCTAAAAACTTCTGAGATAACAGACCCAGCACA
AGTGTCAAAACCAACCCAAGGATCTGCTTTCAAACCACCTGTGCCACCACGACCACAAGCGAAAGTTCCT
TTGCCTTCCGCCGATGCTCCAAATCAGGCAGAACCAGATGTTCTCGTTGAAAAGCCAGAGAAGGTGGTGC
CACCTCCTCTTGTAGATAAATCTGCTGAAAAGCAAGCAAAAAATGTGGATGCCATAGACGATGCAGCTGC
ACCTAAGCAATTTTTAGCAAAGCAAGAAGTGGCCAAAGATGTCACTTCAGAAACTTCCTGCCCTACTAAG
GACAGTTCGGACGACCGTCAAACATGGGAATCATCAGAAATTCTTTATCGTAATAAGCTAGGAAAATGGA
CAAGAACCAGAGCATCCTGTTTGTTTGACATAGAAGCCTGTCACAGGTACTTAAACATTGCATTGTGGTG
CAGGGATCCTTTCAAGTTGGGAGGTCTCATCTGTTTGGGGCATGTTAGTTTAAAACTTGAAGATGTGGCT
TTAGGATGCCTAGCTACATCAAACACGGAATACCTTTCCAAATTGAGACTGGAAGCCCCCTCACCTAAGG
CTATAGTCACTAGAACCGCACTACGCAATCTGAGTATGCAAAAGGGATTCAATGACAAATTTTGCTATGG
TGACATTACTATTCACTTCAAATATTTGAAAGAAGGAGAATCAGACCACCATGTAGTTACTAACGTAGAA
AAAGAAAAAGAACCCCATTTGGTTGAAGAAGTTTCTGTTCTCCCTAAAGAGGAGCAATTTGTTGGACAGA
TGGGTTTAACAGAAAACAAACACAGTTTTCAGGATACTCAGTTCCAGAACCCAACATGGTGTGACTACTG
TAAGAAAAAAGTTTGGACTAAAGCAGCTTCCCAGTGTATGTTTTGTGCTTATGTTTGCCATAAAAAATGT
CAAGAAAAGTGTCTAGCTGAGACTTCTGTTTGTGGAGCAACTGATAGGCGAATAGACAGGACACTGAAAA
ACCTTAGGCTGGAAGGACAGGAAACCCTCTTAGGCCTGCCTCCTCGTGTTGATGCTGAAGCTAGCAAGTC
AGTCAATAAAACAACAGGTTTGACAAGGCATATTATCAATACTAGTTCTCGTTTATTAAATTTGCGTCAA
GTCTCTAAAACTCGCCTTTCTGAACCAGGAACCGATCTCGTAGAACCTTCACCAAAACACACACCCAACA
CGTCAGACAACGAAGGCAGTGACACGGAGGTCTGTGGTCCAAACAGTCCTTCTAAACGGGGAAACAGCAC
AGGAATAAAGTTAGTGAGAAAAGAGGGTGGTCTGGATGACAGTGTTTTCATTGCAGTTAAAGAAATTGGT
CGTGATCTGTACAGGGGCTTGCCTACAGAGGAAAGGATCCAGAAACTAGAGTTCATGTTGGATAAGCTAC
AGAATGAAATTGATCAGGAGTTGGAACACAATAATTCCCTTGTTAGAGAAGAAAAAGAGACAACTGATAC
AAGGAAAAAATCACTTCTTTCTGCTGCCTTAGCTAAATCAGGTGAAAGGCTACAAGCTCTAACACTTCTT
ATGATTCACTACAGAGCAGGCATTGAAGATATAGAAACTTTAGAAAGTCTGTCTTTAGACCAGCACTCCA
AAAAAATAAGCAAGTACACAGATGATACAGAAGAAGACCTTGATAATGAAATAAGCCAACTAATAGACTC
TCAGCCATTCAGCAGCATATCAGATGACTTATTTGGCCCATCCGAGTCTGTGCTCGAGCCATGGAAGCTT
ATGGACTACAAAGACGATGACGACAAGGATATCTAACTGACTGAACCGGTGGTACCAAACGGGGGAGGCT
AACTGAAACACGGAAGGAGACAATACCGGAAGGAACCCGCGCTATGACGGCAATAAAAAGACAGAATAAA
ACGCACGGGTGTTGGGTCGTTTGTTCATAAACGCGGGGTTCGGTCCCAGGGCTGGCACTCTGTCGATACC
CCACCGAGACCCCATTGGGGCCAATACGCCCGCGTTTCTTCCTTTTCCCCACCCCACCCCCCAAGTTCGG
GTGAAGGCCCAGGGCTCGCAGCCAACGTCGGGGCGGCAGGCCCTGCCATAGCAGATCTGCGCAGCTGGGG
CTCTAGGGGGTATCCCC
[124 nt withheld, positions 3728-3851]
C
[91 nt withheld, positions 3853-3943]
A
[49 nt withheld, positions 3945-3993]
CCTTTGACGTTGGAGTCCACGTTCTTT
[37 nt withheld, positions 4021-4057]
ACCCTATCTCGGTCTATTCTTTTGATTTATAAGGGATTTTGCCGATTTCGGCCTATTGGTTAAAAAATGA
GCTGATTTAACAAAAATTTAACGCGAATTAATTCTGTGGAATGTGTGTCAGTTAGGGTGTGGAAAGTCCC
CAGGCTCCCCAGCAGGCAGAAGTATGCAAAGCATGCATCTCAATTAGTCAGCAACCAGGTGTGGAAAGTC
CCCAGGCTCCCCAGCAGGCAGAAGTATGCAAAGCATGCATCTCAATTAGTCAGCAACCATAGTCCCGCCC
CTAACTCCGCCCATCCCGCCCCTAACTCCGCCCAGTTCCGCCCATTCTCCGCCCCATGGCTGACTAATTT
TTTTTATTTATGCAGAGGCCGAGGCCGCCTCTGCCTCTGAGCTATTCCAGAAGTAGTGAGGAGGCTTTTT
TGGAGGCCTAGGCTTTTGCAAAAAGCTCCCGGGAGCTTGTATATCCATTTTCGGATCTGATCAAGAGACA
GGATGAGGATCGTTTCGCATGATTGAACAAGATGGATTGCACGCAGGTTCTCCGGCCGCTTGGGTGGAGA
GGCTATTCGGCTATGACTGGGCACAACAGACAATCGGCTGCTCTGATGCCGCCGTGTTCCGGCTGTCAGC
GCAGGGGCGCCCGGTTCTTTTTGTCAAGACCGACCTGTCCGGTGCCCTGAATGAACTGCAGGACGAGGCA
GCGCGGCTATCGTGGCTGGCCACGACGGGCGTTCCTTGCGCAGCTGTGCTCGACGTTGTCACTGAAGCGG
GAAGGGACTGGCTGCTATTGGGCGAAGTGCCGGGGCAGGATCTCCTGTCATCTCACCTTGCTCCTGCCGA
GAAAGTATCCATCATGGCTGATGCAATGCGGCGGCTGCATACGCTTGATCCGGCTACCTGCCCATTCGAC
CACCAAGCGAAACATCGCATCGAGCGAGCACGTACTCGGATGGAAGCCGGTCTTGTCGATCAGGATGATC
TGGACGAAGAGCATCAGGGGCTCGCGCCAGCCGAACTGTTCGCCAGGCTCAAGGCGCGCATGCCCGACGG
CGAGGATCTCGTCGTGACCCATGGCGATGCCTGCTTGCCGAATATCATGGTGGAAAATGGCCGCTTTTCT
GGATTCATCGACTGTGGCCGGCTGGGTGTGGCGGACCGCTATCAGGACATAGCGTTGGCTACCCGTGATA
TTGCTGAAGAGCTTGGCGGCGAATGGGCTGACCGCTTCCTCGTGCTTTACGGTATCGCCGCTCCCGATTC
GCAGCGCATCGCCTTCTATCGCCTTCTTGACGAGTTCTTCTGAGCGGGACTCTGGGGTTCGCGAAATGAC
CGACCAAGCGACGCCCAACCTGCCATCACGAGATTTCGATTCCACCGCCGCCTTCTATGAAAGGTTGGGC
TTCGGAATCGTTTTCCGGGACGCCGGCTGGATGATCCTCCAGCGCGGGGATCTCATGCTGGAGTTCTTCG
CCCACCCCAACTTGTTTATTGCAGCTTATAATGGTTACAAATAAAGCAATAGCATCACAAATTTCACAAA
TAAAGCATTTTTTTCACTGCATTCTAGTTGTGGTTTGTCCAAACTCATCAATGTATCTTATCATGTCTGT
ATACCGTCGACCTCTAGCTAGAGCTTGGCGTAATCATGGTCATAGCTGTTTCCTGTGTGAAATTGTTATC
CGCTCACAATTCCACACAACATACGAGCCGGAAGCATAAAGTGTAAAGCCTGGGGTGCCTAATGAGTGAG
CTAACTCACATTAATTGCGTTGCGCTCACTGCCCGCTTTCCAGTCGGGAAACCTGTCGTGCCAGCTGCAT
TAATGAATCGGCCAACGCGCGGGGAGAGGCGGTTTGCGTATTGGGCGCTCTTCCGCTTCCTCGCTCACTG
ACTCGCTGCGCTCGGTCGTTCGGCTGCGGCGAGCGGTATCAGCTCACTCAAAGGCGGTAATACGGTTATC
CACAGAATCAGGGGATAACGCAGGAAAGAACATGTGAGCAAAAGGCCAGCAAAAGGCCAGGAACCGTAAA
AAGGCCGCGTTGCTGGCGTTTTTCCATAGGCTCCGCCCCCCTGACGAGCATCACAAAAATCGACGCTCAA
GTCAGAGGTGGCGAAACCCGACAGGACTATAAAGATACCAGGCGTTTCCCCCTGGAAGCTCCCTCGTGCG
CTCTCCTGTTCCGACCCTGCCGCTTACCGGATACCTGTCCGCCTTTCTCCCTTCGGGAAGCGTGGCGCTT
TCTCATAGCTCACGCTGTAGGTATCTCAGTTCGGTGTAGGTCGTTCGCTCCAAGCTGGGCTGTGTGCACG
AACCCCCCGTTCAGCCCGACCGCTGCGCCTTATCCGGTAACTATCGTCTTGAGTCCAACCCGGTAAGACA
CGACTTATCGCCACTGGCAGCAGCCACTGGTAACAGGATTAGCAGAGCGAGGTATGTAGGCGGTGCTACA
GAGTTCTTGAAGTGGTGGCCTAACTACGGCTACACTAGAAGAACAGTATTTGGTATCTGCGCTCTGCTGA
AGCCAGTTACCTTCGGAAAAAGAGTTGGTAGCTCTTGATCCGGCAAACAAACCACCGCTGGTAGCGGTGG
TTTTTTTGTTTGCAAGCAGCAGATTACGCGCAGAAAAAAAGGATCTCAAGAAGATCCTTTGATCTTTTCT
ACGGGGTCTGACGCTCAGTGGAACGAAAACTCACGTTAAGGGATTTTGGTCATGAGATTATCAAAAAGGA
TCTTCACCTAGATCCTTTTAAATTAAAAATGAAGTTTTAAATCAATCTAAAGTATATATGAGTAAACTTG
GTCTGACAGTTACCAATGCTTAATCAGTGAGGCACCTATCTCAGCGATCTGTCTATTTCGTTCATCCATA
GTTGCCTGACTCCCCGTCGTGTAGATAACTACGATACGGGAGGGCTTACCATCTGGCCCCAGTGCTGCAA
TGATACCGCGAGACCCACGCTCACCGGCTCCAGATTTATCAGCAATAAACCAGCCAGCCGGAAGGGCCGA
GCGCAGAAGTGGTCCTGCAACTTTATCCGCCTCCATCCAGTCTATTAATTGTTGCCGGGAAGCTAGAGTA
AGTAGTTCGCCAGTTAATAGTTTGCGCAACGTTGTTGCCATTGCTACAGGCATCGTGGTGTCACGCTCGT
CGTTTGGTATGGCTTCATTCAGCTCCGGTTCCCAACGATCAAGGCGAGTTACATGATCCCCCATGTTGTG
CAAAAAAGCGGTTAGCTCCTTCGGTCCTCCGATCGTTGTCAGAAGTAAGTTGGCCGCAGTGTTATCACTC
ATGGTTATGGCAGCACTGCATAATTCTCTTACTGTCATGCCATCCGTAAGATGCTTTTCTGTGACTGGTG
AGTACTCAACCAAGTCATTCTGAGAATAGTGTATGCGGCGACCGAGTTGCTCTTGCCCGGCGTCAATACG
GGATAATACCGCGCCACATAGCAGAACTTTAAAAGTGCTCATCATTGGAAAACGTTCTTCGGGGCGAAAA
CTCTCAAGGATCTTACCGCTGTTGAGATCCAGTTCGATGTAACCCACTCGTGCACCCAACTGATCTTCAG
CATCTTTTACTTTCACCAGCGTTTCTGGGTGAGCAAAAACAGGAAGGCAAAATGCCGCAAAAAAGGGAAT
AAGGGCGACACGGAAATGTTGAATACTCATACTCTTCCTTTTTCAATATTATTGAAGCATTTATCAGGGT
TATTGTCTCATGAGCGGATACATATTTGAATGTATTTAGAAAAATAAACAAATAGGGGTTCCGCGCACAT
TTCCCCGAAAAGTGCCACCTGACGTCGACGGATCGGGAGATCTCCCGATCCCCTATGGTGCACTCTCAGT
ACAATCTGCTCTGATGCCGCATAGTTAAGCCAGTATCTGCTCCCTGCTTGTGTGTTGGAGGTCGCTGAGT
AGTGCGCGAGCAAAATTTAAGCTACAACAAGGCAAGGCTTGACCGACAATTGCATGAAGAATCTGCTTAG
G
